Addgene plasmid #80038: pCMV-I3-01-Myc
Purpose: Expression of I3-01
Depositing lab: Wesley Sundquist. Depositing organization: University of Utah. Publication: Designed proteins induce the formation of nanocage-containing extracellular vesicles. Votteler J, Ogohara C, Yi S, Hsia Y, Nattermann U, Belnap DM, King NP, Sundquist WI. Nature. 2016 Dec 8;540(7632):292-295. doi: 10.1038/nature20607. Epub 2016 Nov 30. PubMed 27919066.
Backbone
  Vector backbone: pCMV(WT)
  Backbone manufacturer: ...
  Backbone size w/o insert (bp): 5478
  Total vector size (bp): 6101
  Vector type: Mammalian Expression
  Selectable markers: Neomycin (select with G418)
Growth in bacteria
  Bacterial resistance: Ampicillin, 100 μg/mL
  Growth temperature: 37°C
  Growth strain: DH5alpha
  Copy number: High Copy
Gene/Insert
  Gene/Insert name: I3-01-Myc
  Species: Synthetic
  Insert size (bp): 645
  Promoter: CMV
  Tag / fusion protein: Myc (C terminal on insert)
  Cloning method: Restriction Enzyme; 5′ cloning site NdeI (not destroyed); 3′ cloning site XhoI (not destroyed)
  Sequencing primers: 5′ T7; 3′ BGHR
Terms and licenses: Academic/Nonprofit Terms; Industry Terms: Not Available to Industry
How to cite: pCMV-I3-01-Myc was a gift from Wesley Sundquist (Addgene plasmid # 80038 ; http://n2t.net/addgene:80038 ; RRID:Addgene_80038)
