[The description below was written by a language model from this plasmid's Addgene catalogue record and pLannotate feature annotations shown in this document.]
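Description:
pCMV-I3-01-Myc is a 6.1 kb mammalian expression plasmid built on the pCMV(WT) backbone and carrying a synthetic 645 bp insert that encodes the designed protein I3-01 with a C-terminal Myc epitope tag. The insert was cloned between NdeI and XhoI sites, both of which are retained. Its transcription is driven by the human cytomegalovirus immediate-early enhancer and promoter and terminated by the bovine growth hormone polyadenylation signal. A T7 promoter lies just upstream of the cloning region, where it provides the 5′ sequencing primer site. The automated annotation does not call the I3-01-Myc coding sequence itself, but the unannotated gap between the T7 promoter and the bGH poly(A) signal corresponds to where the insert sits. A short match to a truncated HIV-1 5′ LTR at the CMV promoter boundary is only a small fragment, and the plasmid is not recorded as a lentiviral vector.

In E. coli the plasmid replicates from a high-copy ColE1/pUC-type origin and is selected with ampicillin through the bla gene and its promoter. An f1 origin is also present, along with remnants of lac regulatory elements and a pBR322 bom fragment. For mammalian cells, an SV40 enhancer/early promoter drives the neomycin phosphotransferase gene, followed by a partial ble fragment and the SV40 poly(A) signal, which allows G418 selection of stable transfectants. The stated purpose is expression of I3-01. The associated publication concerns designed proteins that induce the formation of nanocage-containing extracellular vesicles, and the Myc tag allows antibody detection of the expressed protein.
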