Features (pLannotate 1.2.2; 19 found; start..end, strand, type, name):
     28..80      -  misc_feature   bom (fragment): basis of mobility region from pBR322
    235..614     +  enhancer       CMV enhancer: human cytomegalovirus immediate early enhancer
    615..818     +  promoter       CMV promoter: human cytomegalovirus (CMV) immediate early promoter
    814..847     +  LTR            5' LTR (truncated) (fragment): truncated 5' long terminal repeat (LTR) from HIV-1
    863..881     +  promoter       T7 promoter: promoter for bacteriophage T7 RNA polymerase
   1698..1922    +  polyA_signal   bGH poly(A) signal: bovine growth hormone polyadenylation signal
   1926..1947    +  promoter       SV40 promoter (fragment): SV40 enhancer and early promoter
   1968..2396    +  rep_origin     f1 ori (sequence partly withheld): f1 bacteriophage origin of replication; arrow indicates direction of (+) strand synthesis
   2410..2739    +  promoter       SV40 promoter: SV40 enhancer and early promoter
   2806..3597    +  CDS            neo: KKA2_KLEPN - Also known as kan, nptII. Experimental evidence at protein level: Swiss-Prot protein existence level 1. Resistance to kanamycin, neomycin, paromomycin, ribostamycin, butirosin and gentamicin B. From Klebsiella pneumoniae.
   3621..3779    +  CDS            ble (fragment): BLE_KLEPN - Experimental evidence at protein level: Swiss-Prot protein existence level 1. Binding protein with a strong affinity to the bleomycin family of antibiotics. Binds to CL990; an antimitotic-antibiotic compound. From Klebsiella pneumoniae.
   3774..3895    +  polyA_signal   SV40 poly(A) signal: SV40 polyadenylation signal
   3968..3984    -  protein_bind   lac operator: The lac repressor binds to the lac operator to inhibit transcription in E. coli. This inhibition can be relieved by adding lactose or isopropyl-β-D-thiogalactopyranoside (IPTG). lac repressor encoded by lacI
   3992..4022    -  promoter       lac promoter: promoter for the E. coli lac operon
   4037..4058    -  protein_bind   CAP binding site: CAP binding activates transcription in the presence of cAMP. E. coli catabolite activator protein
   4071..4163    -  CDS            lacI (fragment): lac repressor; lacI; The lac repressor binds to the lac operator to inhibit transcription in E. coli. This inhibition can be relieved by adding lactose or isopropyl-β-D-thiogalactopyranoside (IPTG).
   4346..4934    -  rep_origin     ori: high-copy-number ColE1/pMB1/pBR322/pUC origin of replication
   5105..5965    -  CDS            AmpR: β-lactamase; bla; confers resistance to ampicillin, carbenicillin, and related antibiotics
   5966..6070    -  promoter       AmpR promoter: bla
>Addgene plasmid #80038 | pCMV-I3-01-Myc | depositor full sequence | sequence record 150307 | pCMV-I3-01-Myc sequence 6101 bps
GACGGATCGGGAGATCTCCCGATCCCCTATGGTGCACTCTCAGTACAATCTGCTCTGATGCCGCATAGTT
AAGCCAGTATCTGCTCCCTGCTTGTGTGTTGGAGGTCGCTGAGTAGTGCGCGAGCAAAATTTAAGCTACA
ACAAGGCAAGGCTTGACCGACAATTGCATGAAGAATCTGCTTAGGGTTAGGCGTTTTGCGCTGCTTCGCG
ATGTACGGGCCAGATATACGCGTTGACATTGATTATTGACTAGTTATTAATAGTAATCAATTACGGGGTC
ATTAGTTCATAGCCCATATATGGAGTTCCGCGTTACATAACTTACGGTAAATGGCCCGCCTGGCTGACCG
CCCAACGACCCCCGCCCATTGACGTCAATAATGACGTATGTTCCCATAGTAACGCCAATAGGGACTTTCC
ATTGACGTCAATGGGTGGAGTATTTACGGTAAACTGCCCACTTGGCAGTACATCAAGTGTATCATATGCC
AAGTACGCCCCCTATTGACGTCAATGACGGTAAATGGCCCGCCTGGCATTATGCCCAGTACATGACCTTA
TGGGACTTTCCTACTTGGCAGTACATCTACGTATTAGTCATCGCTATTACCATGGTGATGCGGTTTTGGC
AGTACATCAATGGGCGTGGATAGCGGTTTGACTCACGGGGATTTCCAAGTCTCCACCCCATTGACGTCAA
TGGGAGTTTGTTTTGGCACCAAAATCAACGGGACTTTCCAAAATGTCGTAACAACTCCGCCCCATTGACG
CAAATGGGCGGTAGGCGTGTACGGTGGGAGGTCTATATAAGCAGAGCTCTCTGGCTAACTAGAGAACCCA
CTGCTTACTGGCTTATCGAAATTAATACGACTCACTATAGGGAGACCCAAGCTGGCTAGCGTTTAAACGG
GCCCTCTAGAATTATCGATCCGGAGGTACCCGGGCGGCCGCATGAAAATGGAAGAGCTGTTCAAGAAACA
CAAGATCGTTGCCGTGCTGCGTGCCAATAGTGTGGAAGAAGCGAAAAAGAAAGCGCTGGCGGTTTTCCTG
GGCGGCGTTCATCTGATTGAAATTACCTTTACCGTGCCGGATGCGGATACCGTGATTAAGGAACTGAGCT
TTCTGAAGGAAATGGGCGCGATTATTGGTGCGGGCACCGTGACCAGCGTGGAGCAGTGCCGTAAAGCGGT
GGAAAGTGGCGCCGAATTCATTGTGAGTCCGCACCTGGACGAGGAAATTAGCCAATTTTGCAAGGAGAAG
GGTGTGTTCTATATGCCAGGCGTTATGACCCCGACCGAACTGGTGAAAGCCATGAAACTGGGCCATACCA
TCTTAAAACTGTTTCCGGGTGAGGTGGTGGGTCCGCAGTTTGTTAAAGCGATGAAAGGTCCGTTTCCGAA
TGTGAAATTTGTGCCAACCGGCGGTGTTAATCTGGACAATGTGTGCGAATGGTTCAAAGCGGGCGTGCTG
GCCGTGGGCGTGGGCAGCGCGTTAGTGAAAGGCACCCCGGTGGAAGTGGCGGAAAAGGCCAAGGCGTTCG
TTGAGAAGATTCGTGGCTGCACCGAACAGAAACTGATTAGCGAAGAAGATCTGTAACTCGAGAAGCTTGC
TAGCAGATCTTTTTCCCTCTGCCAAAAATTATGGGGACATCATGAAGCCCCTTGAGCACTTAAGTTTAAA
CCGCTGATCAGCCTCGACTGTGCCTTCTAGTTGCCAGCCATCTGTTGTTTGCCCCTCCCCCGTGCCTTCC
TTGACCCTGGAAGGTGCCACTCCCACTGTCCTTTCCTAATAAAATGAGGAAATTGCATCGCATTGTCTGA
GTAGGTGTCATTCTATTCTGGGGGGTGGGGTGGGGCAGGACAGCAAGGGGGAGGATTGGGAAGACAATAG
CAGGCATGCTGGGGATGCGGTGGGCTCTATGGCTTCTGAGGCGGAAAGAACCAGCTGGGGCTCTAGGGGG
TATCCCC
[124 nt withheld, positions 1968-2091]
C
[91 nt withheld, positions 2093-2183]
A
[49 nt withheld, positions 2185-2233]
CCTTTGACGTTGGAGTCCACGTTCTTT
[37 nt withheld, positions 2261-2297]
ACCCTATCTCGGTCTATTCTTTTGATTTATAAGGGATTTTGCCGATTTCGGCCTATTGGTTAAAAAATGA
GCTGATTTAACAAAAATTTAACGCGAATTAATTCTGTGGAATGTGTGTCAGTTAGGGTGTGGAAAGTCCC
CAGGCTCCCCAGCAGGCAGAAGTATGCAAAGCATGCATCTCAATTAGTCAGCAACCAGGTGTGGAAAGTC
CCCAGGCTCCCCAGCAGGCAGAAGTATGCAAAGCATGCATCTCAATTAGTCAGCAACCATAGTCCCGCCC
CTAACTCCGCCCATCCCGCCCCTAACTCCGCCCAGTTCCGCCCATTCTCCGCCCCATGGCTGACTAATTT
TTTTTATTTATGCAGAGGCCGAGGCCGCCTCTGCCTCTGAGCTATTCCAGAAGTAGTGAGGAGGCTTTTT
TGGAGGCCTAGGCTTTTGCAAAAAGCTCCCGGGAGCTTGTATATCCATTTTCGGATCTGATCAAGAGACA
GGATGAGGATCGTTTCGCATGATTGAACAAGATGGATTGCACGCAGGTTCTCCGGCCGCTTGGGTGGAGA
GGCTATTCGGCTATGACTGGGCACAACAGACAATCGGCTGCTCTGATGCCGCCGTGTTCCGGCTGTCAGC
GCAGGGGCGCCCGGTTCTTTTTGTCAAGACCGACCTGTCCGGTGCCCTGAATGAACTGCAGGACGAGGCA
GCGCGGCTATCGTGGCTGGCCACGACGGGCGTTCCTTGCGCAGCTGTGCTCGACGTTGTCACTGAAGCGG
GAAGGGACTGGCTGCTATTGGGCGAAGTGCCGGGGCAGGATCTCCTGTCATCTCACCTTGCTCCTGCCGA
GAAAGTATCCATCATGGCTGATGCAATGCGGCGGCTGCATACGCTTGATCCGGCTACCTGCCCATTCGAC
CACCAAGCGAAACATCGCATCGAGCGAGCACGTACTCGGATGGAAGCCGGTCTTGTCGATCAGGATGATC
TGGACGAAGAGCATCAGGGGCTCGCGCCAGCCGAACTGTTCGCCAGGCTCAAGGCGCGCATGCCCGACGG
CGAGGATCTCGTCGTGACCCATGGCGATGCCTGCTTGCCGAATATCATGGTGGAAAATGGCCGCTTTTCT
GGATTCATCGACTGTGGCCGGCTGGGTGTGGCGGACCGCTATCAGGACATAGCGTTGGCTACCCGTGATA
TTGCTGAAGAGCTTGGCGGCGAATGGGCTGACCGCTTCCTCGTGCTTTACGGTATCGCCGCTCCCGATTC
GCAGCGCATCGCCTTCTATCGCCTTCTTGACGAGTTCTTCTGAGCGGGACTCTGGGGTTCGAAATGACCG
ACCAAGCGACGCCCAACCTGCCATCACGAGATTTCGATTCCACCGCCGCCTTCTATGAAAGGTTGGGCTT
CGGAATCGTTTTCCGGGACGCCGGCTGGATGATCCTCCAGCGCGGGGATCTCATGCTGGAGTTCTTCGCC
CACCCCAACTTGTTTATTGCAGCTTATAATGGTTACAAATAAAGCAATAGCATCACAAATTTCACAAATA
AAGCATTTTTTTCACTGCATTCTAGTTGTGGTTTGTCCAAACTCATCAATGTATCTTATCATGTCTGTAT
ACCGTCGACCTCTAGCTAGAGCTTGGCGTAATCATGGTCATAGCTGTTTCCTGTGTGAAATTGTTATCCG
CTCACAATTCCACACAACATACGAGCCGGAAGCATAAAGTGTAAAGCCTGGGGTGCCTAATGAGTGAGCT
AACTCACATTAATTGCGTTGCGCTCACTGCCCGCTTTCCAGTCGGGAAACCTGTCGTGCCAGCTGCATTA
ATGAATCGGCCAACGCGCGGGGAGAGGCGGTTTGCGTATTGGGCGCTCTTCCGCTTCCTCGCTCACTGAC
TCGCTGCGCTCGGTCGTTCGGCTGCGGCGAGCGGTATCAGCTCACTCAAAGGCGGTAATACGGTTATCCA
CAGAATCAGGGGATAACGCAGGAAAGAACATGTGAGCAAAAGGCCAGCAAAAGGCCAGGAACCGTAAAAA
GGCCGCGTTGCTGGCGTTTTTCCATAGGCTCCGCCCCCCTGACGAGCATCACAAAAATCGACGCTCAAGT
CAGAGGTGGCGAAACCCGACAGGACTATAAAGATACCAGGCGTTTCCCCCTGGAAGCTCCCTCGTGCGCT
CTCCTGTTCCGACCCTGCCGCTTACCGGATACCTGTCCGCCTTTCTCCCTTCGGGAAGCGTGGCGCTTTC
TCATAGCTCACGCTGTAGGTATCTCAGTTCGGTGTAGGTCGTTCGCTCCAAGCTGGGCTGTGTGCACGAA
CCCCCCGTTCAGCCCGACCGCTGCGCCTTATCCGGTAACTATCGTCTTGAGTCCAACCCGGTAAGACACG
ACTTATCGCCACTGGCAGCAGCCACTGGTAACAGGATTAGCAGAGCGAGGTATGTAGGCGGTGCTACAGA
GTTCTTGAAGTGGTGGCCTAACTACGGCTACACTAGAAGAACAGTATTTGGTATCTGCGCTCTGCTGAAG
CCAGTTACCTTCGGAAAAAGAGTTGGTAGCTCTTGATCCGGCAAACAAACCACCGCTGGTAGCGGTGGTT
TTTTTGTTTGCAAGCAGCAGATTACGCGCAGAAAAAAAGGATCTCAAGAAGATCCTTTGATCTTTTCTAC
GGGGTCTGACGCTCAGTGGAACGAAAACTCACGTTAAGGGATTTTGGTCATGAGATTATCAAAAAGGATC
TTCACCTAGATCCTTTTAAATTAAAAATGAAGTTTTAAATCAATCTAAAGTATATATGAGTAAACTTGGT
CTGACAGTTACCAATGCTTAATCAGTGAGGCACCTATCTCAGCGATCTGTCTATTTCGTTCATCCATAGT
TGCCTGACTCCCCGTCGTGTAGATAACTACGATACGGGAGGGCTTACCATCTGGCCCCAGTGCTGCAATG
ATACCGCGAGACCCACGCTCACCGGCTCCAGATTTATCAGCAATAAACCAGCCAGCCGGAAGGGCCGAGC
GCAGAAGTGGTCCTGCAACTTTATCCGCCTCCATCCAGTCTATTAATTGTTGCCGGGAAGCTAGAGTAAG
TAGTTCGCCAGTTAATAGTTTGCGCAACGTTGTTGCCATTGCTACAGGCATCGTGGTGTCACGCTCGTCG
TTTGGTATGGCTTCATTCAGCTCCGGTTCCCAACGATCAAGGCGAGTTACATGATCCCCCATGTTGTGCA
AAAAAGCGGTTAGCTCCTTCGGTCCTCCGATCGTTGTCAGAAGTAAGTTGGCCGCAGTGTTATCACTCAT
GGTTATGGCAGCACTGCATAATTCTCTTACTGTCATGCCATCCGTAAGATGCTTTTCTGTGACTGGTGAG
TACTCAACCAAGTCATTCTGAGAATAGTGTATGCGGCGACCGAGTTGCTCTTGCCCGGCGTCAATACGGG
ATAATACCGCGCCACATAGCAGAACTTTAAAAGTGCTCATCATTGGAAAACGTTCTTCGGGGCGAAAACT
CTCAAGGATCTTACCGCTGTTGAGATCCAGTTCGATGTAACCCACTCGTGCACCCAACTGATCTTCAGCA
TCTTTTACTTTCACCAGCGTTTCTGGGTGAGCAAAAACAGGAAGGCAAAATGCCGCAAAAAAGGGAATAA
GGGCGACACGGAAATGTTGAATACTCATACTCTTCCTTTTTCAATATTATTGAAGCATTTATCAGGGTTA
TTGTCTCATGAGCGGATACATATTTGAATGTATTTAGAAAAATAAACAAATAGGGGTTCCGCGCACATTT
CCCCGAAAAGTGCCACCTGACGTC
