>Addgene plasmid #80038 | pCMV-I3-01-Myc | addgene partial sequence | sequence record 157402 | T7 5'-TAATACGACTCACTATAGGG-3'
ATTATCGATCCGGAGGTACCCGGGCGGCCGCATGAAAATGGAAGAGCTGTTCAAGAAACACAAGATCGTT
GCCGTGCTGCGTGCCAATAGTGTGGAAGAAGCGAAAAAGAAAGCGCTGGCGGTTTTCCTGGGCGGCGTTC
ATCTGATTGAAATTACCTTTACCGTGCCGGATGCGGATACCGTGATTAAGGAACTGAGCTTTCTGAAGGA
AATGGGCGCGATTATTGGTGCGGGCACCGTGACCAGCGTGGAGCAGTGCCGTAAAGCGGTGGAAAGTGGC
GCCGAATTCATTGTGAGTCCGCACCTGGACGAGGAAATTAGCCAATTTTGCAAGGAGAAGGGTGTGTTCT
ATATGCCAGGCGTTATGACCCCGACCGAACTGGTGAAAGCCATGAAACTGGGCCATACCATCTTAAAACT
GTTTCCGGGTGAGGTGGTGGGTCCGCAGTTTGTTAAAGCGATGAAAGGTCCGTTTCCGAATGTGAAATTT
GTGCCAACCGGCGGTGTTAATCTGGACAATGTGTGCGAATGGTTCAAAGCGGGCGTGCTGGCCGTGGGCG
TGGGCAGCGCGTTAGTGAAAGGCACCCCGGTGGAAGTGGCGGAAAAGGCCAAGGCGTTCGTTGAGAAGAT
TCGTGGCTGCACCGAACAGAAACTGATTAGCGAAGAAGATCTGTAACTCGAGAAGCTTGCTAGCAGATCT
TTTTCCCTCTGCCAAAAATTATGGGGACATCATGAAGCCCCTTGAGCACTTAAGTTTAAACCGCTGATCA
GCCTCGACTGTGCCTTCTAGTTGCCAGCCATCTGTTGTTTGCCCCTCCCCCGTGCCTTCCTTGACCCTGG
A
