>Addgene plasmid #80038 | pCMV-I3-01-Myc | addgene partial sequence | sequence record 157403 | BGH-rev 5'-TAGAAGGCACAGTCGAGG-3'
AGGGGCTTCATGATGTCCCCATAATTTTTGGCAGAGGGAAAAAGATCTGCTAGCAAGCTTCTCGAGTTAC
AGATCTTCTTCGCTAATCAGTTTCTGTTCGGTGCAGCCACGAATCTTCTCAACGAACGCCTTGGCCTTTT
CCGCCACTTCCACCGGGGTGCCTTTCACTAACGCGCTGCCCACGCCCACGGCCAGCACGCCCGCTTTGAA
CCATTCGCACACATTGTCCAGATTAACACCGCCGGTTGGCACAAATTTCACATTCGGAAACGGACCTTTC
ATCGCTTTAACAAACTGCGGACCCACCACCTCACCCGGAAACAGTTTTAAGATGGTATGGCCCAGTTTCA
TGGCTTTCACCAGTTCGGTCGGGGTCATAACGCCTGGCATATAGAACACACCCTTCTCCTTGCAAAATTG
GCTAATTTCCTCGTCCAGGTGCGGACTCACAATGAATTCGGCGCCACTTTCCACCGCTTTACGGCACTGC
TCCACGCTGGTCACGGTGCCCGCACCAATAATCGCGCCCATTTCCTTCAGAAAGCTCAGTTCCTTAATCA
CGGTATCCGCATCCGGCACGGTAAAGGTAATTTCAATCAGATGAACGCCGCCCAGGAAAACCGCCAGCGC
TTTCTTTTTCGCTTCTTCCACACTATTGGCACGCAGCACGGCAACGATCTTGTGTTTCTTGAACAGCTCT
TCCATTTTCATGCGGCCGCCCGGGTACCTCCGGATCGATAATTCTAGAGGGCCCGTTTAAACGCTAGCCA
GCTTGGGTCTCCCTATAGTGAGTCGTATTAATTTCGATAAGCCAGTAAGCAGTGGGTTCTCTAGTTAGCC
AG
